>Addgene plasmid #83225 | pND-Ub21-UBCH5C Hs | depositor full sequence | sequence record 158218 | pND-Ub21-UBCH5C Hs sequence 6455 bps
CTAGTGCTTGGATTCTCACCAATAAAAAACGCCCGGCGGCAACCGAGCGTTCTGAACAAATCCAGATGGA
GTTCTGAGGTCATTACTGGATCTATCAACAGGAGTCCAAGCGAGCTCTCGAACCCCAGAGTCCCGCTCAG
AAGAACTCGTCAAGAAGGCGATAGAAGGCGATGCGCTGCGAATCGGGAGCGGCGATACCGTAAAGCACGA
GGAAGCGGTCAGCCCATTCGCCGCCAAGCTCTTCAGCAATATCACGGGTAGCCAACGCTATGTCCTGATA
GCGGTCCGCCACACCCAGCCGGCCACAGTCGATGAATCCAGAAAAGCGGCCATTTTCCACCATGATATTC
GGCAAGCAGGCATCGCCATGGGTCACGACGAGATCCTCGCCGTCGGGCATGCGCGCCTTGAGCCTGGCGA
ACAGTTCGGCTGGCGCGAGCCCCTGATGCTCTTCGTCCAGATCATCCTGATCGACAAGACCGGCTTCCAT
CCGAGTACGTGCTCGCTCGATGCGATGTTTCGCTTGGTGGTCGAATGGGCAGGTAGCCGGATCAAGCGTA
TGCAGCCGCCGCATTGCATCAGCCATGATGGATACTTTCTCGGCAGGAGCAAGGTGAGATGACAGGAGAT
CCTGCCCCGGCACTTCGCCCAATAGCAGCCAGTCCCTTCCCGCTTCAGTGACAACGTCGAGCACAGCTGC
GCAAGGAACGCCCGTCGTGGCCAGCCACGATAGCCGCGCTGCCTCGTCCTGCAGTTCATTCAGGGCACCG
GACAGGTCGGTCTTGACAAAAAGAACCGGGCGCCCCTGCGCTGACAGCCGGAACACGGCGGCATCAGAGC
AGCCGATTGTCTGTTGTGCCCAGTCATAGCCGAATAGCCTCTCCACCCAAGCGGCCGGAGAACCTGCGTG
CAATCCATCTTGTTCAATCATGCGAAACGATCCTCATCCTGTCTCTTGATCAGATCTTGATCCCCTGCGC
CATCAGATCCTTGGCGGCAAGAAAGCCATCCAGTTTACTTTGCAGGGCTTCCCAACCTTACCAGAGGGCG
CCCCAGCTGGCAATTCCGACGTCTAAGAAACCATTATTATCATGACATTAACCTATAAAAATAGGCGTAT
CACGAGGCCCTTTCGTCTTCACCTCGAGTCCCTATCAGTGATAGAGATTGACATCCCTATCAGTGATAGA
GATACTGAGCACATCAGCAGGACGCACTGACCGAATTCATTAAAGAGGAGAAAGGTACCATGGTTCGACC
ATTGAACTGCATCGTCGCCGTGTCCCAAAATATGGGGATTGGCAAGAACGGAGACCTACCCTGGCCTCCG
CTCAGGAACGAGTTCAAGTACTTCCAAAGAATGACCACAACCTCTTCAGTGGAAGGTAAACAGAATCTGG
TGATTATGGGTAGGAAAACCTGGTTCTCCATTCCTGAGAAGAATCGACCTTTAAAGGACAGAATTAATAT
AGTTCTCAGTAGAGAACTCAAAGAACCACCACGAGGAGCTCATTTTCTTGCCAAAAGTTTGGATGATGCC
TTAAGACTTATTGAACAACCGGAATTGGCATTAATTAAGGCGGCTCAGCGGGCTCGGGAAGCGGAGCGGG
ATCTGGCAGCGGCGGTAGCGCAGGCAGCAGCGGGTCAAGCGGTGCCTCGAGCGGCGCGGCCGCAAATGTC
GTACTACCATCACCATCACCATCACGATTACGATATCCCAACGACCGAAAACCTGTATTTTCAGGGCGCC
ATGGGATCCATGCAGATCTTCGTGAAGACTCTGACTGGTAAGACCATCACCCTCGAGGTGGAGCCCAGTG
ACACCATCGAGAATGTCAAGGCAAAGATCCAAGATAAGGAAGGCATTCCTCCTGATCAGCAGAGGTTGAT
CTTTGCCGGAAAACAGCTGGAAGATGGTCGTACCCTGTCTGACTACAACATCCAGAAAGAGTCCACCTTG
CACCTGGTACTCCGTCTCAGAGGTGGGTGAGAATTCTAAGGAAATCCATT
[441 nt withheld, positions 2011-2451]
TGAGGCGCGCCACAATTCCGACAGGAAACAGCTATGCTTCCCCGGAAGCGGGAGATCGTCGCCGGCGAGG
TCGAGGACTTGCAGAAGAAGACCCGCGCCGGGGAGGGGGAGGTCACTAGGGAGGAAGGAGACGCAGCCAT
GGCAGGGAGGGGGAACGAGATCGACGAGGACCTGCACAGCCGCCAGCTCGCCGTCTATGGGCGCGAGACC
ATGAAGCGCCTCTTCGGCTCCAACGTCCTCGTCTCTGGACTCCAGGGTCTCGGTGCTGAGATCGCAAAGA
ACCTTGTCCTTGCGGGTGTCAAGTCTGTAACCTTGCATGATGATGGTAACGTGGAGCTGTGGGACTTATC
AAGCAACTTCTTCCTCTCGGAGAATGATGTTGGGCAAAACCGTGCTCAAGCTTGTGTACAGAAGCTACAA
GAGCTGAACAATGCTGTCCTCGTCTCTGCCTTAACCGGTGATTTGACCAAGGAGCACCTTTCTAAATTCC
AGGCCGTTGTCTTCACTGATATCAGCTTAGATAAAGCAATTGAATTTGATGATTACTGCCACAGCCAACA
GCCACCCATTGCGTTCATCAAGTCTGAAGTTCGTGGTCTTTTTGGCAGTGTTTTTTGTGACTTTGGTCCT
GAATTTACTGTTTTGGATGTGGATGGAGAGGAACCACATACAGGAATTGTTGCATCAATCAGCAATGACA
ATCCAGCACTTGTATCTTGTGTGGACGATGAGCGTCTGGAGTTCCAGGATGGTGATCTAGTTGTTTTCTC
TGAAGTCCATGGAATGACTGAGCTGAATGATGGAAAACCAAGAAAAGTTAAGAATGCAAGGCCTTACTCT
TTCTTCTTGGAAGAAGACACTTCCTCATTTGGCGCATATGTTAGAGGTGGTATTGTCACACAGGTCAAGC
CACCGAAGGTTATTAAATTCAAACCCTTGAAAGAGGCCATGTCAGAGCCGGGAGAATTTCTCATGAGTGA
TTTCTCCAAATTTGAGCGGCCACCTCTTCTGCATTTGGCATTCCAAGCTTTGGATAAGTTTAGGACTGAG
TTGAGCAGATTCCCTGTTGCTGGGTCCACTGATGATGTGCAAAGGGTGATAGAGTATGCTATTAGCATTA
ATGATACTCTGGGAGATAGGAAACTTGAAGAAATTGACAAAAAGCTCCTGCATCATTTTGCCAGTGGTTC
CAGGGCTGTTCTGAATCCTATGGCTGCGATGTTTGGTGGTATTGTGGGTCAGGAGGTAGTGAAAGCTTGC
TCAGGGAAATTTCATCCACTTTATCAGTTCTTCTATTTTGATTCTGTCGAGTCTCTCCCTGTTGACCCCT
TGGAGCCTGGTGATTTGAAGCCGAAGAACAGTAGATATGATGCTCAAATCAGCGTATTTGGATCTAAGCT
TCAAAACAAACTGGAGGAAGCAAAAATCTTTATGGTCGGTTCTGGGGCACTTGGATGTGAGTTCTTGAAG
AACCTGGCACTAATGGGTATTTCTTGCAGCCAGAATGGAAATCTGACTCTGACAGATGATGATGTCATTG
AAAAGAGTAATCTGAGCCGCCAATTTCTTTTCCGTGACTGGAACATTGGGCAACCTAAGTCCACAGTTGC
TGCTACAGCTGCTATGGTAATTAATCCTAAACTTCATGTCGAGGCCCTTCAGAACAGAGCAAGTCCTGAG
ACTGAAAATGTGTTTAATGATGCCTTCTGGGAGAACCTTGATGCTGTTGTCAATGCCCTTGACAATGTTA
CTGCAAGAATGTACATAGACTCCAGATGTGTATATTTCCAGAAGCCACTTTTGGAATCTGGGACTCTGGG
TGCTAAATGCAATACACAGATGGTCATCCCTCACCTAACAGAGAACTATGGGGCTTCAAGGGATCCACCT
GAAAAGCAGGCACCTATGTGCACTGTACATTCATTTCCTCATAACATTGATCATTGCCTAACCTGGGCTA
GGTCTGAGTTTGAGGGTTTACTTGAGAAGACTCCCACTGAAGTAAATGCTTTCCTGTCAAATCCTACTAC
ATACATAAGTGCAGCAAGAACTGCTGGTGATGCACAGGCTAGAGATCAGCTTGAACGTGTTATTGAGTGT
CTTGACAGAGACAAGTGCGAGACGTTCCAGGATTCTATTACCTGGGCCCGGCTTAAGTTTGAGGATTACT
TCTCCAACCGTGTGAAGCAGCTGACGTTCACTTTCCCAGAAGACTCGATGACCAGCTCTGGTGCTCCTTT
CTGGTCTGCTCCAAAGCGGTTCCCACGACCTGTGGAGTTCTCGTCCAGTGATCAGAGTCAGCTTAGCTTT
ATTTTGGCTGCTGCAATATTGAGGGCAGAGACTTTTGGAATACCCATACCTGAGTGGGCCAAAACCCCAA
ACAAGCTGGCTGCTGAAGCTGTCGACAAGGTGATTGTCCCGGATTTTCAACCAAAGCAGGGGGTTAAGAT
AGTTACACATGAGAAGGCCACTAGTCTGTCCTCTGCATCTGTTGACGACGCTGCTGTCATTGAAGAGCTT
ATTGCCAAGTTAGAAGAAGTTTCCAAAACACTGCCATCAGGGTTCCACATGAACCCAATACAGTTTGAGA
AGGATGATGACACAAACTTCCATATGGATGTGATAGCTGGTTTTGCCAACATGAGGGCAAGGAACTACAG
CATTCCTGAAGTGGACAAGCTCAAGGCCAAGTTTATAGCCGGCAGGATCATCCCAGCTATCGCCACCTCC
ACCGCGATGGCCACTGGCCTCGTCTGCCTTGAGCTTTACAAAGCCCTTGCTGGTGGACACAAGGTTGAAG
ACTACCGCAACACGTTTGCAAACCTCGCTATCCCTCTCTTCTCCATTGCTGAACCAGTTCCACCCAAGAC
CATCAAGCACCAGGAGTTGTCGTGGACGGTCTGGGACCGGTGGACTGTGACGGGCAACATCACGCTGAGG
GAGCTCCTGGAGTGGCTCAAGGAGAAGGGCCTGAACGCTTACAGCATATCCTGTGGCACCTCGCTGCTGT
ACAACTCCATGTTCCCCAGGCACAAGGAACGGCTTGACAGGAAGGTAGTTGATGTTGCCAGGGAGGTGGC
CAAGATGGAGGTGCCCTCTTACCGGCGTCATCTCGACGTCGTGGTGGCGTGTGAGGATGACGACGACAAT
GATGTCGACATCCCACTTGTGTCGGTCTACTTCCGCTGACCTAGGCGTTCGGCTGCGGCGAGCGGTATCA
GCTCACTCAAAGGCGGTAATACGGTTATCCACAGAATCAGGGGATAACGCAGGAAAGAACATGTGAGCAA
AAGGCCAGCAAAAGGCCAGGAACCGTAAAAAGGCCGCGTTGCTGGCGTTTTTCCATAGGCTCCGCCCCCC
TGACGAGCATCACAAAAATCGACGCTCAAGTCAGAGGTGGCGAAACCCGACAGGACTATAAAGATACCAG
GCGTTTCCCCCTGGAAGCTCCCTCGTGCGCTCTCCTGTTCCGACCCTGCCGCTTACCGGATACCTGTCCG
CCTTTCTCCCTTCGGGAAGCGTGGCGCTTTCTCAATGCTCACGCTGTAGGTATCTCAGTTCGGTGTAGGT
CGTTCGCTCCAAGCTGGGCTGTGTGCACGAACCCCCCGTTCAGCCCGACCGCTGCGCCTTATCCGGTAAC
TATCGTCTTGAGTCCAACCCGGTAAGACACGACTTATCGCCACTGGCAGCAGCCACTGGTAACAGGATTA
GCAGAGCGAGGTATGTAGGCGGTGCTACAGAGTTCTTGAAGTGGTGGCCTAACTACGGCTACACTAGAAG
GACAGTATTTGGTATCTGCGCTCTGCTGAAGCCAGTTACCTTCGGAAAAAGAGTTGGTAGCTCTTGATCC
GGCAAACAAACCACCGCTGGTAGCGGTGGTTTTTTTGTTTGCAAGCAGCAGATTACGCGCAGAAAAAAAG
GATCTCAAGAAGATCCTTTGATCTTTTCTACGGGGTCTGACGCTCAGTGGAACGAAAACTCACGTTAAGG
GATTTTGGTCATGA
Features (pLannotate 1.2.2; 11 found; start..end, strand, type, name):
     12..106     -  terminator     lambda t0 terminator: transcription terminator from phage lambda
    140..931     -  CDS            neo: KKA2_KLEPN - Also known as kan, nptII. Experimental evidence at protein level: Swiss-Prot protein existence level 1. Resistance to kanamycin, neomycin, paromomycin, ribostamycin, butirosin and gentamicin B. From Klebsiella pneumoniae.
    963..1082    -  CDS            tnpA (fragment): TN5P_ECOLX - Also known as tnp. Experimental evidence at protein level: Swiss-Prot protein existence level 1. Mediates transposition of transposon Tn5 by a 'cut and paste' mechanism. First, the monomeric transposase binds the 19 bp inverted DNA repeats flanking the transposon. Then, dimerization of the DNA- bound transposase creates a synaptic DNA complex. After nicking of the first DNA strand, excision of the transposon proceeds through a series of intermediates. The transposase then mediates the insertion of the transposon at a new site by strand transfer. The activity of the wild- type tran
   1149..1222    +  promoter       PLtetO-1 promoter: modified phage lambda PL promoter with tet operator sites (Lutz and Bujard, 1997)
   1250..1570    +  CDS            DHFR (fragment): mouse dihydrofolate reductase; Mus musculus Dhfr
   1686..1705    +  CDS            8xHis (fragment): 8xHis affinity tag
   1727..1747    +  CDS            TEV site: tobacco etch virus (TEV) protease recognition and cleavage site
   1760..1987    +  CDS            UBIQ_CERCA: Experimental evidence at protein level: Swiss-Prot protein existence level 1. Ubiquitin exists either covalently attached to another protein, or free (unanchored). When covalently bound, it is conjugated to target proteins via an isopeptide bond either as a monomer (monoubiquitin), a polymer linked via different Lys residues of the ubiquitin (polyubiquitin chains) or a linear polymer linked via the initiator Met of the ubiquitin (linear polyubiquitin chains). Polyubiquitin chains, when attached to a target protein, have different functions depending on the Lys residue of the ubiquitin that is
   2011..2451    +  CDS            UBE2D3 (sequence withheld): UB2D3_HUMAN - Also known as UBC5C, UBCH5C. Experimental evidence at protein level: Swiss-Prot protein existence level 1. Accepts ubiquitin from the E1 complex and catalyzes its covalent attachment to other proteins. In vitro catalyzes 'Lys-11'-, as well as 'Lys-48'-linked polyubiquitination. Cooperates with the E2 CDC34 and the SCF(FBXW11) E3 ligase complex for the polyubiquitination of NFKBIA leading to its subsequent proteasomal degradation. Acts as an initiator E2, priming the phosphorylated NFKBIA target at positions 'Lys-21' and/or 'Lys-22' with a monoubiquitin. Ubiquitin chain elongation
   2485..5637    +  CDS            UBA1: UBE11_WHEAT - Experimental evidence at protein level: Swiss-Prot protein existence level 1. Activates ubiquitin by first adenylating its C-terminal glycine residue with ATP, and thereafter linking this residue to the side chain of a cysteine residue in E1, yielding a ubiquitin-E1 thioester and free AMP. From Triticum aestivum (Wheat).
   5791..6379    -  rep_origin     ori: high-copy-number ColE1/pMB1/pBR322/pUC origin of replication
