[The description below was written by a language model from this plasmid's Addgene catalogue record and pLannotate feature annotations shown in this document.]
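Description:
pND-Ub21-UBCH5C Hs is a 6,455 bp bacterial expression plasmid built on a modified pZE21 backbone for reconstituting a eukaryotic ubiquitylation cascade in E. coli. It replicates from a high-copy ColE1/pMB1-type origin and is selected with kanamycin through the Tn5-derived neo (nptII) gene, which lies on the opposite strand from the payload, is followed by a lambda t0 terminator, and has a short remnant of the Tn5 transposase gene beside it.

The payload is driven by the PLtetO-1 promoter, a phage lambda PL derivative carrying tet operator sites, so it can be repressed in hosts that supply TetR. Downstream, the N-terminal fragment of mouse dihydrofolate reductase (nDHFR, residues 1-108) is fused through a flexible linker to a histidine tag and human ubiquitin. The annotation also detects a TEV protease cleavage site between the His tag and ubiquitin, which the catalogue fields do not mention. Following the ubiquitin fusion in the same orientation are separate coding sequences for the human E2 conjugating enzyme UBCH5C (UBE2D3) and the E1 activating enzyme UBA1, annotated as the wheat (Triticum aestivum) protein, consistent with the "Ta" label in the record. No additional promoters are annotated between these reading frames, which suggests a polycistronic arrangement transferred as a His6-Ub-E2-E1 cassette from earlier pGEN plasmids.

The plasmid serves as the ubiquitin-side component of a split-DHFR bacterial genetic selection for discovering ubiquitylation cascades. Presumably a partner construct supplies the complementary DHFR fragment fused to a substrate, so that conjugation of nDHFR-ubiquitin restores the selectable enzyme activity, although the record does not describe that partner.
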