Addgene plasmid #83225: pND-Ub21-UBCH5C Hs
Purpose: Expresses the nDHFR-link1-His6-Ub, UBCH5C Hs and UBA1Ta in E.coli
Depositing lab: Gali Prag. Publication: A bacterial genetic selection system for ubiquitylation cascade discovery. Levin-Kravets O, Tanner N, Shohat N, Attali I, Keren-Kaplan T, Shusterman A, Artzi S, Varvak A, Reshef Y, Shi X, Zucker O, Baram T, Katina C, Pilzer I, Ben-Aroya S, Prag G. Nat Methods. 2016 Nov;13(11):945-952. doi: 10.1038/nmeth.4003. Epub 2016 Oct 3. PubMed 27694912.
Backbone
  Vector backbone: pZE21
  Backbone size w/o insert (bp): 2219
  Total vector size (bp): 6455
  Modifications to backbone: The pND-Ub vector is based on a modified pZE21 vector, contacting the pLtetO-1. cDNAs were amplified by polymerase chain reaction (PCR), digested and sub-cloned into the vectors. The mouse cDNA of the nDHFR fragment (residues 1-108) was PCR-amplified and sub-cloned between the KpnI and PacI sites (the PacI site was inserted into the vector by PCR) into the pZE21 vector. Then a flexible linker (Figure 4) was constructed a using two-step PCR method and digested with PacI and NotI (the NotI site was inserted into the vector by PCR) and cloned into the vector downstream to the pLtetO1-nDHFR. Ubiquitylation apparatus cassettes containing a His6-Ub-E2-E1 were PCR-amplified from pGEN plasmids expressing different E2s or Ub mutants (Keren-Kaplan et al, 2011) and sub-cloned as fusion to the C-terminus of the nDHFR-linker1 into the NotI and AvrII endonuclease recognition sites.
  Vector type: Bacterial Expression
Growth in bacteria
  Bacterial resistance: Kanamycin, 50 μg/mL
  Growth temperature: 37°C
  Growth strain: DH5alpha
  Copy number: High Copy
Gene/Insert 1
  Gene/Insert name: ubiquitin ubq (alt name: UbQ)
  Species: H. sapiens (human)
  Insert size (bp): 231
  Entrez Gene: UBC (a.k.a. HMG20)
  Tag / fusion protein: nDHFR-link1-His6-Ub
Gene/Insert 2
  Gene/Insert name: ubch5c (alt name: UBE2D3)
  Species: H. sapiens (human)
  GenBank ID: NM_003340.6
Gene/Insert 3
  Gene/Insert name: Uba1
  Species: Ta
Terms and licenses: Academic/Nonprofit Terms; Industry Terms: Not Available to Industry
How to cite: pND-Ub21-UBCH5C Hs was a gift from Gali Prag (Addgene plasmid # 83225)
