>Addgene plasmid #83225 | pND-Ub21-UBCH5C Hs | addgene partial sequence | sequence record 163951 | pBRforEco 5'-AATAGGCGTATCACGAGGC-3'
TGATAGAGATTGACATCCCTATCAGTGATAGAGATACTGAGCACATCAGCAGGACGCACTGACCGAATTC
ATTAAAGAGGAGAAAGGTACCATGGTTCGACCATTGAACTGCATCGTCGCCGTGTCCCAAAATATGGGGA
TTGGCAAGAACGGAGACCTACCCTGGCCTCCGCTCAGGAACGAGTTCAAGTACTTCCAAAGAATGACCAC
AACCTCTTCAGTGGAAGGTAAACAGAATCTGGTGATTATGGGTAGGAAAACCTGGTTCTCCATTCCTGAG
AAGAATCGACCTTTAAAGGACAGAATTAATATAGTTCTCAGTAGAGAACTCAAAGAACCACCACGAGGAG
CTCATTTTCTTGCCAAAAGTTTGGATGATGCCTTAAGACTTATTGAACAACCGGAATTGGCATTAATTAA
GGCGGCTCAGCGGGCTCGGGAAGCGGAGCGGGATCTGGCAGCGGCGGTAGCGCAGGCAGCAGCGGGTCAA
GCGGTGCCTCGAGCGGCGCGGCCGCAAATGTCGTACTACCATCACCATCACCATCACGATTACGATATCC
CAACGACCGAAAACCTGTATTTTCAGGGCGCCATGGGATCCATGCAGATCTTCGTGAAGACTCTGACTGG
TAAGACCATCACCCTCGAGGTGGAGCCCAGTGACACCATCGAGAATGTCAAGGCAAAGATCCAAGATAAG
GAAGGCATTCCTCCTGATCAGCAGAGGTTGATCTTTGCCGGAAAACAGCTGGAAGATGGTCGTACCCTGT
CTGACTACAACATCCAGAAAGAGTCCACCTTGCACCTGGTACTCCGTCTCAGAGGTGGGTGAGAATTCTA
AGGAAATCCATT
[173 nt withheld, positions 853-1025]
