>Addgene plasmid #83225 | pND-Ub21-UBCH5C Hs | addgene partial sequence | sequence record 163955 | mCAZ1-R 5'-CTTCAAGCCTCCATCCACAT-3'
AAAGACCACGAACTTCAGACTTGATGAACGCAATGGGTGGCTGTTGGCTGTGGCAGTAATCATCAAATTC
AATTGCTTTATCTAAGCTGATATCAGTGAAGACAACGGCCTGGAATTTAGAAAGGTGCTCCTTGGTCAAA
TCACCGGTTAAGGCAGAGACGAGGACAGCATTGTTCAGCTCTTGTAGCTTCTGTACACAAGCTTGAGCAC
GGTTTTGCCCAACATCATTCTCCGAGAGGAAGAAGTTGCTTGATAAGTCCCACAGCTCCACGTTACCATC
ATCATGCAAGGTTACAGACTTGACACCCGCAAGGACAAGGTTCTTTGCGATCTCAGCACCGAGACCCTGG
AGTCCAGAGACGAGGACGTTGGAGCCGAAGAGGCGCTTCATGGTCTCGCGCCCATAGACGGCGAGCTGGC
GGCTGTGCAGGTCCTCGTCGATCTCGTTCCCCCTCCCTGCCATGGCTGCGTCTCCTTCCTCCCTAGTGAC
CTCCCCCTCCCCGGCGCGGGTCTTCTTCTGCAAGTCCTCGACCTCGCCGGCGACGATCTCCCGCTTCCGG
GGAAGCATAGCTGTTTCCTGTCGGAATTGTGGCGCGCCTCA
[312 nt withheld, positions 602-913]
